Addgene plasmid #162443: CXCR4-SZ146a QTY
Purpose: Expression in E coli and perform ligand binding in solution
Depositing lab: Shuguang Zhang. Depositing organization: Massachusetts Institute of Technology. Publication: Non-full-length Water-Soluble CXCR4(QTY) and CCR5(QTY) Chemokine Receptors: Implication for Overlooked Truncated but Functional Membrane Receptors. Qing R, Tao F, Chatterjee P, Yang G, Han Q, Chung H, Ni J, Suter BP, Kubicek J, Maertens B, Schubert T, Blackburn C, Zhang S. iScience. 2020 Oct 28;23(12):101670. doi: 10.1016/j.isci.2020.101670. eCollection 2020 Dec 18. PubMed 33376963.
Backbone
  Vector backbone: pET20b
  Modifications to backbone: N/A
  Vector type: Bacterial Expression
Growth in bacteria
  Bacterial resistance: Ampicillin, 100 μg/mL
  Growth temperature: 37°C
  Growth strain: DH5alpha
  Copy number: High Copy
Gene/Insert
  Gene/Insert name: C-X-C chemokine receptor type 4 (alt name: CD184)
  Species: H. sapiens (human)
  Insert size (bp): 438
  Mutation: All L, I, V, F in the transmembrane region mutated to Q, T and Y, truncation from aa52 to aa245
  GenBank ID: NM_003467.3
  Entrez Gene: CXCR4 (a.k.a. CD184, D2S201E, FB22, HM89, HSY3RR, LAP-3, LAP3, LCR1, LESTR, NPY3R, NPYR, NPYRL, NPYY3R, WHIM, WHIMS, WHIMS1)
  Tag / fusion protein: his-tag, Rho-tag (C terminal on insert)
  Cloning method: Restriction Enzyme; 5′ cloning site NdeI (unknown if destroyed); 3′ cloning site XhoI (unknown if destroyed)
  Sequencing primers: 5′ aagcccgaaaggaagctgagtt; 3′ aactcagcttcctttcgggctt
Terms and licenses: Academic/Nonprofit Terms; Industry Terms: Not Available to Industry
How to cite: CXCR4-SZ146a QTY was a gift from Shuguang Zhang (Addgene plasmid # 162443 ; http://n2t.net/addgene:162443 ; RRID:Addgene_162443)
