[The description below was written by a language model from this plasmid's Addgene catalogue record and pLannotate feature annotations shown in this document.]
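Description:
CXCR4-SZ146a QTY is a bacterial expression plasmid built on the pET20b backbone that encodes a truncated, water-soluble variant of the human chemokine receptor CXCR4 (CD184). The 438 bp insert was cloned between the NdeI and XhoI sites. It carries the "QTY" redesign, in which all leucine, isoleucine, valine and phenylalanine residues in the transmembrane region are replaced by glutamine, threonine and tyrosine, together with a truncation recorded as spanning residues 52 to 245. The result is a non-full-length receptor. The catalogue lists C-terminal His and Rho tags. The feature table shows two short His-tag matches downstream of the receptor coding region, probably one from the insert and one from the vector, but it does not annotate the Rho tag. The automated annotation labels the receptor fragment as mouse Cxcr4. This is a homology-based match, and the catalogue gives the species as human. A short fragment called as a T7 gene 10-derived solubility tag lies between the His region and the terminator and may simply be vector sequence.

Expression runs from a T7 promoter with the T7 gene 10 ribosome binding site and ends at a T7 terminator, so it requires an E. coli host that supplies T7 RNA polymerase. The 4,090 nt plasmid replicates from a ColE1/pBR322-type origin, with rop and bom elements also annotated, although the catalogue describes it as high copy. Selection is by ampicillin resistance (β-lactamase), and an f1 origin allows single-stranded DNA production. The stated purpose is to produce the receptor variant in E. coli and to perform ligand-binding measurements in solution.
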