Features (pLannotate 1.2.2; 14 found; start..end, strand, type, name):
     26..73      -  terminator     T7 terminator: transcription terminator for bacteriophage T7 RNA polymerase
     81..130     -  CDS            SET1 (fragment): solubility-enhancement tag derived from T7 phage gene 10B
    140..157     -  CDS            9xHis (fragment): 9xHis affinity tag
    185..202     -  CDS            9xHis (fragment): 9xHis affinity tag
    230..523     -  CDS            Cxcr4 (fragment): CXCR4_MOUSE - Also known as Cmkar4, Lestr, Sdf1r. Experimental evidence at protein level: Swiss-Prot protein existence level 1. Receptor for the C-X-C chemokine CXCL12/SDF-1 that transduces a signal by increasing intracellular calcium ion levels and enhancing MAPK1/MAPK3 activation (PubMed:8962122, PubMed:9295051, PubMed:9103415). Involved in the AKT signaling cascade (By similarity). Plays a role in regulation of cell migration, e.g. during wound healing. Acts as a receptor for extracellular ubiquitin; leading to enhanced intracellular calcium ions and reduced cellular cAMP levels. Binds bact
    675..697     -  RBS            RBS: efficient ribosome binding site from bacteriophage T7 gene 10 (Olins and Rangwala, 1989)
    729..747     -  promoter       T7 promoter: promoter for bacteriophage T7 RNA polymerase
    859..1239    -  CDS            YPB1_ECOLX: Protein predicted: Swiss-Prot protein existence level 4. From Escherichia coli.
   1256..1447    +  CDS            rop: Rop protein, which maintains plasmids at low copy number; rop
   1549..1688    +  misc_feature   bom: basis of mobility region from pBR322
   1874..2462    -  rep_origin     ori: high-copy-number ColE1/pMB1/pBR322/pUC origin of replication
   2633..3493    -  CDS            AmpR: β-lactamase; bla; confers resistance to ampicillin, carbenicillin, and related antibiotics
   3494..3598    -  promoter       AmpR promoter: bla
   3651..4079    -  rep_origin     f1 ori (sequence partly withheld): f1 bacteriophage origin of replication; arrow indicates direction of (+) strand synthesis
>Addgene plasmid #162443 | CXCR4-SZ146a QTY | addgene full sequence | sequence record 331349 | Addgene NGS Result
ATCCGGATATAGTTCCTCCTTTCAGCAAAAAACCCCTCAAGACCCGTTTAGAGGCCCCAAGGGGTTATGC
TAGTTATTGCTCAGCGGTGGCAGCAGCCAACTCAGCTTCCTTTCGGGCTTTGTTAGCAGCCGGATCTCAG
TGGTGGTGGTGGTGGTGCTCGAGGTCGACAAGCTTGGATCCTTAGTGGTGGTGGTGGTGGTGCGCCGGCG
CCACCTGGCTGGTCTCGGTGCTGCTGTGAAAGCTGCTGCTTTCGCTCTCGGTGCTCACGCTGCTGTGGCC
ACCACGTTTGCCCTTGCTCAGGATCTTCAGGCTGCTACCACGGCTAACGCTGGTCAGCGCATGCTGCGCG
CTGGTTTTAAACTTCGCGCCCAGGAACGCATATTGGGTCGGGTTCTGGCAGCAGTGATAGTACGCTTGCG
CTTCGGTGGTGCTGGTCCATTTGTGCACGGTGTTTTCAAACTCGCAGCCCTGCTTAATGATCTCCAGCAG
AATGAAGCTATCGGTGCTGGTACCGGTTTGATAGGTGGTGCTGTAGGTGGTCGGCTGAAAGATTTTGTTG
AAGTTCGCGTTTTCCTCACGGAAGCACGGTTCCTTCATGCTATCGTAGTCGCCGCTACCCATTTCCTCGG
TATAGTTGTCGCTGGTGTAAATGCTGATACCCTCCATATGTATATCTCCTTCTTAAAGTTAAACAAAATT
ATTTCTAGAGGGAAACCGTTGTGGTCTCCCTATAGTGAGTCGTATTAATTTCGCGGGATCGAGATCTCGG
GCAGCGTTGGGTCCTGGCCACGGGTGCGCATGATCGTGCTCCTGTCGTTGAGGACCCGGCTAGGCTGGCG
GGGTTGCCTTACTGGTTAGCAGAATGAATCACCGATACGCGAGCGAACGTGAAGCGACTGCTGCTGCAAA
ACGTCTGCGACCTGAGCAACAACATGAATGGTCTTCGGTTTCCGTGTTTCGTAAAGTCTGGAAACGCGGA
AGTCAGCGCCCTGCACCATTATGTTCCGGATCTGCATCGCAGGATGCTGCTGGCTACCCTGTGGAACACC
TACATCTGTATTAACGAAGCGCTGGCATTGACCCTGAGTGATTTTTCTCTGGTCCCGCCGCATCCATACC
GCCAGTTGTTTACCCTCACAACGTTCCAGTAACCGGGCATGTTCATCATCAGTAACCCGTATCGTGAGCA
TCCTCTCTCGTTTCATCGGTATCATTACCCCCATGAACAGAAATCCCCCTTACACGGAGGCATCAGTGAC
CAAACAGGAAAAAACCGCCCTTAACATGGCCCGCTTTATCAGAAGCCAGACATTAACGCTTCTGGAGAAA
CTCAACGAGCTGGACGCGGATGAACAGGCAGACATCTGTGAATCGCTTCACGACCACGCTGATGAGCTTT
ACCGCAGCTGCCTCGCGCGTTTCGGTGATGACGGTGAAAACCTCTGACACATGCAGCTCCCGGAGACGGT
CACAGCTTGTCTGTAAGCGGATGCCGGGAGCAGACAAGCCCGTCAGGGCGCGTCAGCGGGTGTTGGCGGG
TGTCGGGGCGCAGCCATGACCCAGTCACGTAGCGATAGCGGAGTGTATACTGGCTTAACTATGCGGCATC
AGAGCAGATTGTACTGAGAGTGCACCATTGCGGTGTGAAATACCGCACAGATGCGTAAGGAGAAAATACC
GCATCAGGCGCTCTTCCGCTTCCTCGCTCACTGACTCGCTGCGCTCGGTCGTTCGGCTGCGGCGAGCGGT
ATCAGCTCACTCAAAGGCGGTAATACGGTTATCCACAGAATCAGGGGATAACGCAGGAAAGAACATGTGA
GCAAAAGGCCAGCAAAAGGCCAGGAACCGTAAAAAGGCCGCGTTGCTGGCGTTTTTCCATAGGCTCCGCC
CCCCTGACGAGCATCACAAAAATCGACGCTCAAGTCAGAGGTGGCGAAACCCGACAGGACTATAAAGATA
CCAGGCGTTTCCCCCTGGAAGCTCCCTCGTGCGCTCTCCTGTTCCGACCCTGCCGCTTACCGGATACCTG
TCCGCCTTTCTCCCTTCGGGAAGCGTGGCGCTTTCTCATAGCTCACGCTGTAGGTATCTCAGTTCGGTGT
AGGTCGTTCGCTCCAAGCTGGGCTGTGTGCACGAACCCCCCGTTCAGCCCGACCGCTGCGCCTTATCCGG
TAACTATCGTCTTGAGTCCAACCCGGTAAGACACGACTTATCGCCACTGGCAGCAGCCACTGGTAACAGG
ATTAGCAGAGCGAGGTATGTAGGCGGTGCTACAGAGTTCTTGAAGTGGTGGCCTAACTACGGCTACACTA
GAAGGACAGTATTTGGTATCTGCGCTCTGCTGAAGCCAGTTACCTTCGGAAAAAGAGTTGGTAGCTCTTG
ATCCGGCAAACAAACCACCGCTGGTAGCGGTGGTTTTTTTGTTTGCAAGCAGCAGATTACGCGCAGAAAA
AAAGGATCTCAAGAAGATCCTTTGATCTTTTCTACGGGGTCTGACGCTCAGTGGAACGAAAACTCACGTT
AAGGGATTTTGGTCATGAGATTATCAAAAAGGATCTTCACCTAGATCCTTTTAAATTAAAAATGAAGTTT
TAAATCAATCTAAAGTATATATGAGTAAACTTGGTCTGACAGTTACCAATGCTTAATCAGTGAGGCACCT
ATCTCAGCGATCTGTCTATTTCGTTCATCCATAGTTGCCTGACTCCCCGTCGTGTAGATAACTACGATAC
GGGAGGGCTTACCATCTGGCCCCAGTGCTGCAATGATACCGCGAGACCCACGCTCACCGGCTCCAGATTT
ATCAGCAATAAACCAGCCAGCCGGAAGGGCCGAGCGCAGAAGTGGTCCTGCAACTTTATCCGCCTCCATC
CAGTCTATTAATTGTTGCCGGGAAGCTAGAGTAAGTAGTTCGCCAGTTAATAGTTTGCGCAACGTTGTTG
CCATTGCTGCAGGCATCGTGGTGTCACGCTCGTCGTTTGGTATGGCTTCATTCAGCTCCGGTTCCCAACG
ATCAAGGCGAGTTACATGATCCCCCATGTTGTGCAAAAAAGCGGTTAGCTCCTTCGGTCCTCCGATCGTT
GTCAGAAGTAAGTTGGCCGCAGTGTTATCACTCATGGTTATGGCAGCACTGCATAATTCTCTTACTGTCA
TGCCATCCGTAAGATGCTTTTCTGTGACTGGTGAGTACTCAACCAAGTCATTCTGAGAATAGTGTATGCG
GCGACCGAGTTGCTCTTGCCCGGCGTCAATACGGGATAATACCGCGCCACATAGCAGAACTTTAAAAGTG
CTCATCATTGGAAAACGTTCTTCGGGGCGAAAACTCTCAAGGATCTTACCGCTGTTGAGATCCAGTTCGA
TGTAACCCACTCGTGCACCCAACTGATCTTCAGCATCTTTTACTTTCACCAGCGTTTCTGGGTGAGCAAA
AACAGGAAGGCAAAATGCCGCAAAAAAGGGAATAAGGGCGACACGGAAATGTTGAATACTCATACTCTTC
CTTTTTCAATATTATTGAAGCATTTATCAGGGTTATTGTCTCATGAGCGGATACATATTTGAATGTATTT
AGAAAAATAAACAAATAGGGGTTCCGCGCACATTTCCCCGAAAAGTGCCACCTAAATTGTAAGCGTTAAT
ATTTTGTTAAAATTCGCGTTAAATTTTTGTTAAATCAGCTCATTTTTTAACCAATAGGCCGAAATCGGCA
AAATCCCTTATAAATCAAAAGAATAGACCGAGATAGGGT
[37 nt withheld, positions 3750-3786]
AAAGAACGTGGACTCCAACGTCAAAGG
[49 nt withheld, positions 3814-3862]
T
[91 nt withheld, positions 3864-3954]
G
[124 nt withheld, positions 3956-4079]
CCCATTCGCCA
