>Addgene plasmid #162443 | CXCR4-SZ146a QTY | depositor partial sequence | sequence record 326389 | CXCR4-SZ146a QTY sequence 489 bps
CATATGGAGGGTATCAGCATTTACACCAGCGACAACTATACCGAGGAAATGGGTAGCGGCGACTACGATA
GCATGAAGGAACCGTGCTTCCGTGAGGAAAACGCGAACTTCAACAAAATCTTTCAGCCGACCACCTACAG
CACCACCTATCAAACCGGTACCAGCACCGATAGCTTCATTCTGCTGGAGATCATTAAGCAGGGCTGCGAG
TTTGAAAACACCGTGCACAAATGGACCAGCACCACCGAAGCGCAAGCGTACTATCACTGCTGCCAGAACC
CGACCCAATATGCGTTCCTGGGCGCGAAGTTTAAAACCAGCGCGCAGCATGCGCTGACCAGCGTTAGCCG
TGGTAGCAGCCTGAAGATCCTGAGCAAGGGCAAACGTGGTGGCCACAGCAGCGTGAGCACCGAGAGCGAA
AGCAGCAGCTTTCACAGCAGCACCGAGACCAGCCAGGTGGCGCCGGCGCACCACCACCACCACCACTAA
